Addgene plasmid #230299: AiP13463 - pAAV-AiE0979h-minBG-SYFP2-P2A-3XFLAG-10aa-H2B-WPRE3-BGHpA (Alias: CN3463)
Purpose: AiE0979h is an enhancer sequence, designed to drive AAV-mediated transgene expression in specific populations of brain cells
Depositing lab: Allen Institute for Brain Science & Boaz Levi. Depositing organization: Allen Institute. Publication: A suite of enhancer AAVs and transgenic mouse lines for genetic access to cortical cell types. Ben-Simon Y, Hooper M, Narayan S, Daigle TL, Dwivedi D, Way SW, Oster A, Stafford DA, Mich JK, Taormina MJ, Martinez RA, Opitz-Araya X, Roth JR, Alexander JR, Allen S, Amster A, Arbuckle J, Ayala A, Baker PM, Bakken TE, Barcelli T, Barta S, Bendrick J, Bertagnolli D, Bielstein C, Bishwakarma P, Bowlus J, Boyer G, Brouner K, Casian B, Casper T, Chakka AB, Chakrabarty R, Chance RK, Chavan S, Clark M, Colbert K, Collman F, Daniel S, Departee M, DiValentin P, Donadio N, Dotson N, Egdorf T, Fliss T, Gabitto M, Garcia J, Gary A, Gasperini M, Gloe J, Goldy J, Gore BB, Graybuck L, Greisman N, Haeseleer F, Halterman C, Haradon Z, Hastings SD, Helback O, Ho W, Hockemeyer D, Huang C, Huff S, Hunker A, Johansen N, Jones D, Juneau Z, Kalmbach B, Kannan M, Khem S, Kussick E, Kutsal R, Larsen R, Lee C, Lee AY, Leibly M, Lenz GH, Li S, Liang E, Lusk N, Madigan Z, Malloy J, Malone J, McCue R, Melchor J, Mollenkopf T, Moosman S, Morin E, Newman D, Ng L, Ngo K, Omstead V, Otto S, Oyama A, Pena N, Pham T, Phillips E, Pom CA, Potekhina L, Ransford S, Ray PL, Rette D, Reynoldson C, Rimorin C, Rocha D, Ruiz A, Sanchez REA, Sawyer L, Sedeno-Cortes A, Sevigny JP, Shapovalova N, Shepard N, Shulga L, Sigler AR, Siverts L, Soliman S, Somasundaram S, Staats B, Stewart K, Szelenyi E, Tieu M, Trader C, Tran A, van Velthoven CTJ, Walker M, Wang Y, Weed N, Wirthlin M, Wood T, Wynalda B, Yao Z, Zhou T, Ariza J, Dee N, Reding M, Ronellenfitch K, Mufti S, Sunkin SM, Smith KA, Esposito L, Waters J, Thyagarajan B, Yao S, Lein ES, Zeng H, Levi BP, Ngai J, Ting JT, Tasic B. Cell. 2025 May 16:S0092-8674(25)00513-6. doi: 10.1016/j.cell.2025.05.002. PubMed 40403729.
Backbone
  Vector backbone: pAAV2
  Vector type: AAV
Growth in bacteria
  Bacterial resistance: Ampicillin, 100 μg/mL
  Growth temperature: 37°C
  Growth strain: NEB Stable
  Copy number: High Copy
Gene/Insert
  Gene/Insert name: SYFP2-P2A-3XFLAG-10aa-H2B
  Species: Synthetic
  Promoter: minBG
  Cloning method: Gibson Cloning
Terms and licenses: Academic/Nonprofit Terms; Industry Terms: Not Available to Industry
How to cite: AiP13463 - pAAV-AiE0979h-minBG-SYFP2-P2A-3XFLAG-10aa-H2B-WPRE3-BGHpA (Alias: CN3463) was a gift from Allen Institute for Brain Science & Boaz Levi (Addgene plasmid # 230299 ; http://n2t.net/addgene:230299 ; RRID:Addgene_230299)
