[The description below was written by a language model from this plasmid's Addgene catalogue record and pLannotate feature annotations shown in this document.]
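Description:
AiP13463 - pAAV-AiE0979h-minBG-SYFP2-P2A-3XFLAG-10aa-H2B-WPRE3-BGHpA (alias CN3463) is a 5.4 kb AAV transfer plasmid on a pAAV2 backbone, built to package a recombinant AAV genome that reports the activity of a candidate brain enhancer. In bacteria it is maintained through a high-copy ColE1/pUC-type origin and selected with ampicillin via the bla gene. An f1 phage origin and short remnants of pBR322 bom and rop sequences are also annotated in the backbone. The expression cassette lies between AAV2 inverted terminal repeats, which provide the cis signals for genome replication and encapsidation. The downstream ITR is annotated in full, whereas the upstream one is detected only as two short fragments.

Within the ITRs, the enhancer AiE0979h sits upstream of the minimal beta-globin promoter (minBG). Neither element is called by the automated annotation, but both presumably occupy the unannotated stretch between the upstream ITR and the SYFP2 coding sequence. A minimal promoter has little activity alone, so expression is intended to depend on the enhancer and so be confined to the brain cell populations in which it is active; the record does not say which populations these are. The synthetic open reading frame encodes the monomeric yellow fluorescent protein SYFP2, followed by a P2A self-cleaving peptide and then human histone H2B carrying an N-terminal 3xFLAG tag joined through a 10-amino-acid linker. One transcript should therefore yield free SYFP2 that fills the cell and a chromatin-bound, epitope-tagged histone that marks the nucleus. A shortened WPRE (WPRE3) boosts transcript stability and expression, and the bovine growth hormone polyadenylation signal terminates the message. The construct belongs to a collection of enhancer AAVs developed for genetic access to cortical cell types.
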