Features (pLannotate 1.2.2; 16 found; start..end, strand, type, name):
     47..151     +  promoter       AmpR promoter: bla
    152..1012    +  CDS            AmpR: β-lactamase; bla; confers resistance to ampicillin, carbenicillin, and related antibiotics
   1183..1771    +  rep_origin     ori: high-copy-number ColE1/pMB1/pBR322/pUC origin of replication
   1844..1871    +  repeat_region  AAV2 ITR (fragment): inverted terminal repeat of adeno-associated virus serotype 2 inverted
   1900..1927    +  repeat_region  AAV2 ITR (fragment): inverted terminal repeat of adeno-associated virus serotype 2 inverted
   2686..3402    +  CDS            SYFP2: SYFP2 is a basic (constitutively fluorescent) yellow fluorescent protein published in 2006, derived from Aequorea victoria. It is reported to be a very rapidly-maturing monomer with moderate acid sensitivity.
   3481..3546    +  CDS            3xFLAG: three tandem FLAG® epitope tags, followed by an enterokinase cleavage site
   3577..3954    +  CDS            H2B: human histone H2B; HIST1H2BJ
   3988..4145    +  misc_feature   WPRE (fragment): woodchuck hepatitis virus posttranscriptional regulatory element
   4151..4231    +  misc_feature   WPRE (fragment): woodchuck hepatitis virus posttranscriptional regulatory element
   4248..4359    +  polyA_signal   bGH poly(A) signal: bovine growth hormone polyadenylation signal
   4477..4617    +  repeat_region  AAV2 ITR: inverted terminal repeat of adeno-associated virus serotype 2 inverted
   4622..4673    -  misc_feature   bom (fragment): basis of mobility region from pBR322
   4692..5147    +  rep_origin     f1 ori (sequence partly withheld): f1 bacteriophage origin of replication; arrow indicates direction of (+) strand synthesis
   5148..5197    -  misc_feature   bom (fragment): basis of mobility region from pBR322
   5299..5334    -  CDS            rop (fragment): Rop protein, which maintains plasmids at low copy number; rop
>Addgene plasmid #230299 | AiP13463 - pAAV-AiE0979h-minBG-SYFP2-P2A-3XFLAG-10aa-H2B-WPRE3-BGHpA (Alias: CN3463) | addgene full sequence | sequence record 470673 | Addgene NGS Result
AATAATGGTTTCTTAGACGTCAGGTGGCACTTTTCGGGGAAATGTGCGCGGAACCCCTATTTGTTTATTT
TTCTAAATACATTCAAATATGTATCCGCTCATGAGACAATAACCCTGATAAATGCTTCAATAATATTGAA
AAAGGAAGAGTATGAGTATTCAACATTTCCGTGTCGCCCTTATTCCCTTTTTTGCGGCATTTTGCCTTCC
TGTTTTTGCTCACCCAGAAACGCTGGTGAAAGTAAAAGATGCTGAAGATCAGTTGGGTGCACGAGTGGGT
TACATCGAACTGGATCTCAACAGCGGTAAGATCCTTGAGAGTTTTCGCCCCGAAGAACGTTTTCCAATGA
TGAGCACTTTTAAAGTTCTGCTATGTGGCGCGGTATTATCCCGTATTGACGCCGGGCAAGAGCAACTCGG
TCGCCGCATACACTATTCTCAGAATGACTTGGTTGAGTACTCACCAGTCACAGAAAAGCATCTTACGGAT
GGCATGACAGTAAGAGAATTATGCAGTGCTGCCATAACCATGAGTGATAACACTGCGGCCAACTTACTTC
TGACAACGATCGGAGGACCGAAGGAGCTAACCGCTTTTTTGCACAACATGGGGGATCATGTAACTCGCCT
TGATCGTTGGGAACCGGAGCTGAATGAAGCCATACCAAACGACGAGCGTGACACCACGATGCCTGTAGCA
ATGGCAACAACGTTGCGCAAACTATTAACTGGCGAACTACTTACTCTAGCTTCCCGGCAACAATTAATAG
ACTGGATGGAGGCGGATAAAGTTGCAGGACCACTTCTGCGCTCGGCCCTTCCGGCTGGCTGGTTTATTGC
TGATAAATCTGGAGCCGGTGAGCGTGGGTCTCGCGGTATCATTGCAGCACTGGGGCCAGATGGTAAGCCC
TCCCGTATCGTAGTTATCTACACGACGGGGAGTCAGGCAACTATGGATGAACGAAATAGACAGATCGCTG
AGATAGGTGCCTCACTGATTAAGCATTGGTAACTGTCAGACCAAGTTTACTCATATATACTTTAGATTGA
TTTAAAACTTCATTTTTAATTTAAAAGGATCTAGGTGAAGATCCTTTTTGATAATCTCATGACCAAAATC
CCTTAACGTGAGTTTTCGTTCCACTGAGCGTCAGACCCCGTAGAAAAGATCAAAGGATCTTCTTGAGATC
CTTTTTTTCTGCGCGTAATCTGCTGCTTGCAAACAAAAAAACCACCGCTACCAGCGGTGGTTTGTTTGCC
GGATCAAGAGCTACCAACTCTTTTTCCGAAGGTAACTGGCTTCAGCAGAGCGCAGATACCAAATACTGTT
CTTCTAGTGTAGCCGTAGTTAGGCCACCACTTCAAGAACTCTGTAGCACCGCCTACATACCTCGCTCTGC
TAATCCTGTTACCAGTGGCTGCTGCCAGTGGCGATAAGTCGTGTCTTACCGGGTTGGACTCAAGACGATA
GTTACCGGATAAGGCGCAGCGGTCGGGCTGAACGGGGGGTTCGTGCACACAGCCCAGCTTGGAGCGAACG
ACCTACACCGAACTGAGATACCTACAGCGTGAGCTATGAGAAAGCGCCACGCTTCCCGAAGGGAGAAAGG
CGGACAGGTATCCGGTAAGCGGCAGGGTCGGAACAGGAGAGCGCACGAGGGAGCTTCCAGGGGGAAACGC
CTGGTATCTTTATAGTCCTGTCGGGTTTCGCCACCTCTGACTTGAGCGTCGATTTTTGTGATGCTCGTCA
GGGGGGCGGAGCCTATGGAAAAACGCCAGCAACGCGGCCTTTTTACGGTTCCTGGCCTTTTGCTGGCCTT
TTGCTCACATGTCCTGCAGGCAGCTGCGCGCTCGCTCGCTCACTGAGGCCGCCCGGGCGTCGGGCGACCT
TTGGTCGCCCGGCCTCAGTGAGCGAGCGAGCGCGCAGAGAGGGAGTGGCCAACTCCATCACTAGGGGTTC
CTGCGGCCGCACGCGTTTCCAGCCTGATTCCCTGACAAGGTGTGGCTTCTTATTCTTCAAGACTCCGTTC
TAGGGCCACGATGTGGAGGGAGCTGGGTGGCTGGCTGCCTGGGCTTCCTCCCGGCTGCTCATTTCTGCCT
GTGGGACAGCCATCCCCATGTGTCGCTGTGGTCTTCTCTCTGGTCCTGCTGGCCTCCTGGACCAAGCTGC
AAGCATCTGGAAGGCAGAGACTGAACGTGAGCCACATTTCTGTCCTCAACATCTCCTAGGATGCCTGGTG
CAGAGCTGGCACTCAATTCAGACCTGTAGACAAGCATGACACCATCTATGTTTACCAAAGACTGGGATAA
AACCGCAACTCAGCATTTGAGGTCCACCCTGAGCACTGGAGGTTCTCCAAGTACTTCCTCCTTCTGCCTC
TCAGTACAGATCGCGTCTTCTAGGTGTGCTGTGCACATTCCATCACCCACCTTCTGGCTCATCGCACTTG
CTCTGCTTCCAGTGAGTCTCACCTTCCCAAATCCTACTCATGCATCCAGGCCTATCTCAAGCCTTCCTCA
TCCACTAATGCAGACTTCTCTGATTCCGTGAGCCTTTCCTGCCCTCTTCTTGCTTGGCCACCCATAGAGC
TCGGGCTGGGCATAAAAGTCAGGGCAGAGCCATCTATTGCTTACATTTGCTTCTGGGATCCAGATCTTTC
GAAGCTAGCGCTACCGGTCGCCACCATGGTCTCCAAGGGCGAGGAGCTGTTCACCGGGGTGGTGCCCATC
CTGGTCGAGCTGGACGGCGATGTCAACGGCCACAAGTTCAGCGTGTCCGGCGAGGGCGAGGGCGATGCCA
CCTACGGCAAGCTGACCCTGAAGCTGATCTGCACCACCGGCAAGCTGCCCGTGCCCTGGCCCACCCTCGT
GACCACCCTGGGCTACGGCGTGCAGTGCTTCGCCCGCTACCCCGACCACATGAAGCAGCACGACTTCTTC
AAGTCCGCCATGCCCGAAGGCTACGTCCAGGAGCGCACCATCTTCTTCAAAGACGACGGCAACTACAAGA
CCCGCGCCGAGGTGAAGTTCGAGGGCGACACCCTGGTGAACCGCATCGAGCTGAAGGGCATCGACTTCAA
GGAGGACGGCAACATCCTGGGGCACAAGCTGGAGTACAACTACAACAGCCACAACGTCTATATCACCGCC
GACAAGCAGAAGAACGGCATCAAGGCCAACTTCAAGATCCGCCACAACATCGAGGACGGCGGCGTGCAGC
TCGCCGACCACTACCAGCAGAACACCCCCATCGGCGACGGCCCCGTGCTGCTGCCCGACAACCACTACCT
GAGCTACCAGTCCAAGCTGAGCAAAGACCCCAACGAGAAGCGCGATCACATGGTCCTGCTGGAGTTCGTG
ACCGCCGCCGGGATCACTCTCGGCATGGACGAGCTGTACAAGGGCTCTGGTGCTACCAACTTCTCACTGT
TGAAACAGGCAGGGGATGTAGAGGAGAATCCAGGGCCTGGTGCTAGTGGAGACTACAAAGACCATGACGG
AGATTATAAAGATCATGACATCGATTACAAGGATGACGATGACAAGTCCGGACTCAGATCTGGAGGCTCC
GGAGGCCCAGAGCCAGCGAAGTCTGCTCCCGCCCCGAAAAAGGGCTCCAAGAAGGCGGTGACTAAGGCGC
AGAAGAAAGGCGGCAAGAAGCGCAAGCGCAGCCGCAAGGAGAGCTATTCCATCTATGTGTACAAGGTTCT
GAAGCAGGTCCACCCTGACACCGGCATTTCGTCCAAGGCCATGGGCATCATGAATTCGTTTGTGAACGAC
ATTTTCGAGCGCATCGCAGGAGAGGCTTCCCGCCTGGCGCATTACAACAAGCGCTCGACCATCACCTCCC
GGGAGATCCAGACGGCCGTGCGCCTGCTGCTGCCTGGGGAGTTGGCCAAGCACGCCGTGTCCGAGGGTAC
TAAGGCCATCACCAAGTACACCAGCGCTAAGTAATGAGGCGCGCCGCGGCCGCGAATTCGATATCATAAT
CAACCTCTGGATTACAAAATTTGTGAAAGATTGACTGGTATTCTTAACTATGTTGCTCCTTTTACGCTAT
GTGGATACGCTGCTTTAATGCCTTTGTATCATGCTATTGCTTCCCGTATGGCTTTCATTTTCTCCTCCTT
GTATAAATCCTGGTTAGTTCTTGCCACGGCGGAACTCATCGCCGCCTGCCTTGCCCGCTGCTGGACAGGG
GCTCGGCTGTTGGGCACTGACAATTCCGTGGCTCGAGAGATCTTCGACTGTGCCTTCTAGTTGCCAGCCA
TCTGTTGTTTGCCCCTCCCCCGTGCCTTCCTTGACCCTGGAAGGTGCCACTCCCACTGTCCTTTCCTAAT
AAAATGAGGAAATTGCATCGCATTGTCTGAGTAGGTGTCATTCTATTCTGGGGGGTGGGGTGGGGCAGGA
CAGCAAGGGGGAGGATTGGGAAGACAATAGCAGGCATGAGATCTCACGTGCGGACCGAGCGGCCGCAGGA
ACCCCTAGTGATGGAGTTGGCCACTCCCTCTCTGCGCGCTCGCTCGCTCACTGAGGCCGGGCGACCAAAG
GTCGCCCGACGCCCGGGCTTTGCCCGGGCGGCCTCAGTGAGCGAGCGAGCGCGCAGCTGCCTGCAGGGGC
GCCTGATGCGGTATTTTCTCCTTACGCATCTGTGCGGTATTTCACACCGCATA
[95 nt withheld, positions 4674-4768]
T
[46 nt withheld, positions 4770-4815]
C
[141 nt withheld, positions 4817-4957]
CCTTTGACGTTGGAGTCCACGTTCTTT
[37 nt withheld, positions 4985-5021]
ACTCTATCTCGGGCTATTCTTTTGATTTATAAGGGATTTTGCCGATTTCGGTCTATTGGTTAAAAAATGA
GCTGATTTAACAAAAATTTAACGCGAATTTTAACAAAATATTAACGTTTACAATTTTATGGTGCACTCTC
AGTACAATCTGCTCTGATGCCGCATAGTTAAGCCAGCCCCGACACCCGCCAACACCCGCTGACGCGCCCT
GACGGGCTTGTCTGCTCCCGGCATCCGCTTACAGACAAGCTGTGACCGTCTCCGGGAGCTGCATGTGTCA
GAGGTTTTCACCGTCATCACCGAAACGCGCGAGACGAAAGGGCCTCGTGATACGCCTATTTTTATAGGTT
AATGTCATGAT
